>Addgene plasmid #240616 | ABE-NW2 | addgene full sequence | sequence record 479196 | Addgene NGS Result
ATATGCCAAGTACGCCCCCTATTGACGTCAATGACGGTAAATGGCCCGCCTGGCATTATGCCCAGTACAT
GACCTTATGGGACTTTCCTACTTGGCAGTACATCTACGTATTAGTCATCGCTATTACCATGGTGATGCGG
TTTTGGCAGTACATCAATGGGCGTGGATAGCGGTTTGACTCACGGGGATTTCCAAGTCTCCACCCCATTG
ACGTCAATGGGAGTTTGTTTTGGCACCAAAATCAACGGGACTTTCCAAAATGTCGTAACAACTCCGCCCC
ATTGACGCAAATGGGCGGTAGGCGTGTACGGTGGGAGGTCTATATAAGCAGAGCTGGTTTAGTGAACCGT
CAGATCCGCTAGAGATCCGCGGCCGCTAATACGACTCACTATAGGGAGAGCCGCCACCATGAAACGGACA
GCCGACGGAAGCGAGTTCGAGTCACCAAAGAAGAAGCGGAAAGTCTCTGAGGTGGAGTTTTCCCACGAGT
ACTGGATGAGACATGCCCTGACCCTGGCCAAGAGGGCACGGGATGAGAGGGAGTTCCCTGTGGGAGCCGT
GCTGGTGCTGAACAATAGAGTGATCGGCGAGGGCTGGAACAGAGCCATCGGCCTGCACGACCCAACAGCC
CATGCCGAAATTATGGCCCTGAGACAGGGCGGCCTGGTCATGCAGAACTACAGACTGATTGACGCCACCC
TGTACGTGACATTCGAGCCTTGCGTGATGTGCGCCGGCGCCATGATCCACTCTAGGATCGGCCGCGTGGT
GTTTGGCGTGAGGAACTCAAAAAGAGGCGCCGCAGGCTCCCTGATGAACGTGCTGAACTACCCCGGCATG
AATCACCGCGTCGAAATTACCGAGGGAATCCTGGCAGATGAATGTGCCGCCCTGCTGTGCGATCAGTGCC
GGATGCCTAGACAGGTGTTCAATGCTCAGAAGAAGGCCCAGAGCTCCATCAACTCCGGAGGATCTAGCGG
AGGCTCCTCTGGCTCTGAGACACCTGGCACAAGCGAGAGCGCAACACCTGAAAGCAGCGGGGGCAGCAGC
GGGGGGTCAGACAAGAAGTACAGCATCGGCCTGGCCATCGGCACCAACTCTGTGGGCTGGGCCGTGATCA
CCGACGAGTACAAGGTGCCCAGCAAGAAATTCAAGGTGCTGGGCAACACCGACCGGCACAGCATCAAGAA
GAACCTGATCGGAGCCCTGCTGTTCGACAGCGGCGAAACAGCCGAGGCCACCCGGCTGAAGAGAACCGCC
AGAAGAAGATACACCAGACGGAAGAACCGGATCTGCTATCTGCAAGAGATCTTCAGCAACGAGATGGCCA
AGGTGGACGACAGCTTCTTCCACAGACTGGAAGAGTCCTTCCTGGTGGAAGAGGATAAGAAGCACGAGCG
GCACCCCATCTTCGGCAACATCGTGGACGAGGTGGCCTACCACGAGAAGTACCCCACCATCTACCACCTG
AGAAAGAAACTGGTGGACAGCACCGACAAGGCCGACCTGCGGCTGATCTATCTGGCCCTGGCCCACATGA
TCAAGTTCCGGGGCCACTTCCTGATCGAGGGCGACCTGAACCCCGACAACAGCGACGTGGACAAGCTGTT
CATCCAGCTGGTGCAGACCTACAACCAGCTGTTCGAGGAAAACCCCATCAACGCCAGCGGCGTGGACGCC
AAGGCCATCCTGTCTGCCAGACTGAGCAAGAGCAGACGGCTGGAAAATCTGATCGCCCAGCTGCCCGGCG
AGAAGAAGAATGGCCTGTTCGGAAACCTGATTGCCCTGAGCCTGGGCCTGACCCCCAACTTCAAGAGCAA
CTTCGACCTGGCCGAGGATGCCAAACTGCAGCTGAGCAAGGACACCTACGACGACGACCTGGACAACCTG
CTGGCCCAGATCGGCGACCAGTACGCCGACCTGTTTCTGGCCGCCAAGAACCTGTCCGACGCCATCCTGC
TGAGCGACATCCTGAGAGTGAACACCGAGATCACCAAGGCCCCCCTGAGCGCCTCTATGATCAAGAGATA
CGACGAGCACCACCAGGACCTGACCCTGCTGAAAGCTCTCGTGCGGCAGCAGCTGCCTGAGAAGTACAAA
GAGATTTTCTTCGACCAGAGCAAGAACGGCTACGCCGGCTACATTGACGGCGGAGCCAGCCAGGAAGAGT
TCTACAAGTTCATCAAGCCCATCCTGGAAAAGATGGACGGCACCGAGGAACTGCTCGTGAAGCTGAACAG
AGAGGACCTGCTGCGGAAGCAGCGGACCTTCGACAACGGCAGCATCCCCCACCAGATCCACCTGGGAGAG
CTGCACGCCATTCTGCGGCGGCAGGAAGATTTTTACCCATTCCTGAAGGACAACCGGGAAAAGATCGAGA
AGATCCTGACCTTCCGCATCCCCTACTACGTGGGCCCTCTGGCCAGGGGAAACAGCAGATTCGCCTGGAT
GACCAGAAAGAGCGAGGAAACCATCACCCCCTGGAACTTCGAGGAAGTGGTGGACAAGGGCGCTTCCGCC
CAGAGCTTCATCGAGCGGATGACCAACTTCGATAAGAACCTGCCCAACGAGAAGGTGCTGCCCAAGCACA
GCCTGCTGTACGAGTACTTCACCGTGTATAACGAGCTGACCAAAGTGAAATACGTGACCGAGGGAATGAG
AAAGCCCGCCTTCCTGAGCGGCGAGCAGAAAAAGGCCATCGTGGACCTGCTGTTCAAGACCAACCGGAAA
GTGACCGTGAAGCAGCTGAAAGAGGACTACTTCAAGAAAATCGAGTGCTTCGACTCCGTGGAAATCTCCG
GCGTGGAAGATCGGTTCAACGCCTCCCTGGGCACATACCACGATCTGCTGAAAATTATCAAGGACAAGGA
CTTCCTGGACAATGAGGAAAACGAGGACATTCTGGAAGATATCGTGCTGACCCTGACACTGTTTGAGGAC
AGAGAGATGATCGAGGAACGGCTGAAAACCTATGCCCACCTGTTCGACGACAAAGTGATGAAGCAGCTGA
AGCGGCGGAGATACACCGGCTGGGGCAGGCTGAGCCGGAAGCTGATCAACGGCATCCGGGACAAGCAGTC
CGGCAAGACAATCCTGGATTTCCTGAAGTCCGACGGCTTCGCCAACAGAAACTTCATGCAGCTGATCCAC
GACGACAGCCTGACCTTTAAAGAGGACATCCAGAAAGCCCAGGTGTCCGGCCAGGGCGATAGCCTGCACG
AGCACATTGCCAATCTGGCCGGCAGCCCCGCCATTAAGAAGGGCATCCTGCAGACAGTGAAGGTGGTGGA
CGAGCTCGTGAAAGTGATGGGCCGGCACAAGCCCGAGAACATCGTGATCGAAATGGCCAGAGAGAACCAG
ACCACCCAGAAGGGACAGAAGAACAGCCGCGAGAGAATGAAGCGGATCGAAGAGGGCATCAAAGAGCTGG
GCAGCCAGATCCTGAAAGAACACCCCGTGGAAAACACCCAGCTGCAGAACGAGAAGCTGTACCTGTACTA
CCTGCAGAATGGGCGGGATATGTACGTGGACCAGGAACTGGACATCAACCGGCTGTCCGACTACGATGTG
GACCATATCGTGCCTCAGAGCTTTCTGAAGGACGACTCCATCGACAACAAGGTGCTGACCAGAAGCGACA
AGAACCGGGGCAAGAGCGACAACGTGCCCTCCGAAGAGGTCGTGAAGAAGATGAAGAACTACTGGCGGCA
GCTGCTGAACGCCAAGCTGATTACCCAGAGAAAGTTCGACAATCTGACCAAGGCCGAGAGAGGCGGCCTG
AGCGAACTGGATAAGGCCGGCTTCATCAAGAGACAGCTGGTGGAAACCCGGCAGATCACAAAGCACGTGG
CACAGATCCTGGACTCCCGGATGAACACTAAGTACGACGAGAATGACAAGCTGATCCGGGAAGTGAAAGT
GATCACCCTGAAGTCCAAGCTGGTGTCCGATTTCCGGAAGGATTTCCAGTTTTACAAAGTGCGCGAGATC
AACAACTACCACCACGCCCACGACGCCTACCTGAACGCCGTCGTGGGAACCGCCCTGATCAAAAAGTACC
CTAAGCTGGAAAGCGAGTTCGTGTACGGCGACTACAAGGTGTACGACGTGCGGAAGATGATCGCCAAGAG
CGAGCAGGAAATCGGCAAGGCTACCGCCAAGTACTTCTTCTACAGCAACATCATGAACTTTTTCAAGACC
GAGATTACCCTGGCCAACGGCGAGATCCGGAAGCGGCCTCTGATCGAGACAAACGGCGAAACCGGGGAGA
TCGTGTGGGATAAGGGCCGGGATTTTGCCACCGTGCGGAAAGTGCTGAGCATGCCCCAAGTGAATATCGT
GAAAAAGACCGAGGTGCAGACAGGCGGCTTCAGCAAAGAGTCTATCCTGCCCAAGAGGAACAGCGATAAG
CTGATCGCCAGAAAGAAGGACTGGGACCCTAAGAAGTACGGCGGCTTCGACAGCCCCACCGTGGCCTATT
CTGTGCTGGTGGTGGCCAAAGTGGAAAAGGGCAAGTCCAAGAAACTGAAGAGTGTGAAAGAGCTGCTGGG
GATCACCATCATGGAAAGAAGCAGCTTCGAGAAGAATCCCATCGACTTTCTGGAAGCCAAGGGCTACAAA
GAAGTGAAAAAGGACCTGATCATCAAGCTGCCTAAGTACTCCCTGTTCGAGCTGGAAAACGGCCGGAAGA
GAATGCTGGCCTCTGCCGGCGAACTGCAGAAGGGAAACGAACTGGCCCTGCCCTCCAAATATGTGAACTT
CCTGTACCTGGCCAGCCACTATGAGAAGCTGAAGGGCTCCCCCGAGGATAATGAGCAGAAACAGCTGTTT
GTGGAACAGCACAAGCACTACCTGGACGAGATCATCGAGCAGATCAGCGAGTTCTCCAAGAGAGTGATCC
TGGCCGACGCTAATCTGGACAAAGTGCTGTCCGCCTACAACAAGCACCGGGATAAGCCCATCAGAGAGCA
GGCCGAGAATATCATCCACCTGTTTACCCTGACCAATCTGGGAGCCCCTGCCGCCTTCAAGTACTTTGAC
ACCACCATCGACCGGAAGAGGTACACCAGCACCAAAGAGGTGCTGGACGCCACCCTGATCCACCAGAGCA
TCACCGGCCTGTACGAGACACGGATCGACCTGTCTCAGCTGGGAGGTGACTCTGGCGGCTCAAAAAGAAC
CGCCGACGGCAGCGAATTCGAGCCCAAGAAGAAGAGGAAAGTCTAACCGGTCATCATCACCATCACCATT
GAGTTTAAACCCGCTGATCAGCCTCGACTGTGCCTTCTAGTTGCCAGCCATCTGTTGTTTGCCCCTCCCC
CGTGCCTTCCTTGACCCTGGAAGGTGCCACTCCCACTGTCCTTTCCTAATAAAATGAGGAAATTGCATCG
CATTGTCTGAGTAGGTGTCATTCTATTCTGGGGGGTGGGGTGGGGCAGGACAGCAAGGGGGAGGATTGGG
AAGACAATAGCAGGCATGCTGGGGATGCGGTGGGCTCTATGGCTTCTGAGGCGGAAAGAACCAGCTGGGG
CTCGATACCGTCGACCTCTAGCTAGAGCTTGGCGTAATCATGGTCATAGCTGTTTCCTGTGTGAAATTGT
TATCCGCTCACAATTCCACACAACATACGAGCCGGAAGCATAAAGTGTAAAGCCTAGGGTGCCTAATGAG
TGAGCTAACTCACATTAATTGCGTTGCGCTCACTGCCCGCTTTCCAGTCGGGAAACCTGTCGTGCCAGCT
GCATTAATGAATCGGCCAACGCGCGGGGAGAGGCGGTTTGCGTATTGGGCGCTCTTCCGCTTCCTCGCTC
ACTGACTCGCTGCGCTCGGTCGTTCGGCTGCGGCGAGCGGTATCAGCTCACTCAAAGGCGGTAATACGGT
TATCCACAGAATCAGGGGATAACGCAGGAAAGAACATGTGAGCAAAAGGCCAGCAAAAGGCCAGGAACCG
TAAAAAGGCCGCGTTGCTGGCGTTTTTCCATAGGCTCCGCCCCCCTGACGAGCATCACAAAAATCGACGC
TCAAGTCAGAGGTGGCGAAACCCGACAGGACTATAAAGATACCAGGCGTTTCCCCCTGGAAGCTCCCTCG
TGCGCTCTCCTGTTCCGACCCTGCCGCTTACCGGATACCTGTCCGCCTTTCTCCCTTCGGGAAGCGTGGC
GCTTTCTCATAGCTCACGCTGTAGGTATCTCAGTTCGGTGTAGGTCGTTCGCTCCAAGCTGGGCTGTGTG
CACGAACCCCCCGTTCAGCCCGACCGCTGCGCCTTATCCGGTAACTATCGTCTTGAGTCCAACCCGGTAA
GACACGACTTATCGCCACTGGCAGCAGCCACTGGTAACAGGATTAGCAGAGCGAGGTATGTAGGCGGTGC
TACAGAGTTCTTGAAGTGGTGGCCTAACTACGGCTACACTAGAAGAACAGTATTTGGTATCTGCGCTCTG
CTGAAGCCAGTTACCTTCGGAAAAAGAGTTGGTAGCTCTTGATCCGGCAAACAAACCACCGCTGGTAGCG
GTGGTTTTTTTGTTTGCAAGCAGCAGATTACGCGCAGAAAAAAAGGATCTCAAGAAGATCCTTTGATCTT
TTCTACGGGGTCTGACACTCAGTGGAACGAAAACTCACGTTAAGGGATTTTGGTCATGAGATTATCAAAA
AGGATCTTCACCTAGATCCTTTTAAATTAAAAATGAAGTTTTAAATCAATCTAAAGTATATATGAGTAAA
CTTGGTCTGACAGTTACCAATGCTTAATCAGTGAGGCACCTATCTCAGCGATCTGTCTATTTCGTTCATC
CATAGTTGCCTGACTCCCCGTCGTGTAGATAACTACGATACGGGAGGGCTTACCATCTGGCCCCAGTGCT
GCAATGATACCGCGAGACCCACGCTCACCGGCTCCAGATTTATCAGCAATAAACCAGCCAGCCGGAAGGG
CCGAGCGCAGAAGTGGTCCTGCAACTTTATCCGCCTCCATCCAGTCTATTAATTGTTGCCGGGAAGCTAG
AGTAAGTAGTTCGCCAGTTAATAGTTTGCGCAACGTTGTTGCCATTGCTACAGGCATCGTGGTGTCACGC
TCGTCGTTTGGTATGGCTTCATTCAGCTCCGGTTCCCAACGATCAAGGCGAGTTACATGATCCCCCATGT
TGTGCAAAAAAGCGGTTAGCTCCTTCGGTCCTCCGATCGTTGTCAGAAGTAAGTTGGCCGCAGTGTTATC
ACTCATGGTTATGGCAGCACTGCATAATTCTCTTACTGTCATGCCATCCGTAAGATGCTTTTCTGTGACT
GGTGAGTACTCAACCAAGTCATTCTGAGAATAGTGTATGCGGCGACCGAGTTGCTCTTGCCCGGCGTCAA
TACGGGATAATACCGCGCCACATAGCAGAACTTTAAAAGTGCTCATCATTGGAAAACGTTCTTCGGGGCG
AAAACTCTCAAGGATCTTACCGCTGTTGAGATCCAGTTCGATGTAACCCACTCGTGCACCCAACTGATCT
TCAGCATCTTTTACTTTCACCAGCGTTTCTGGGTGAGCAAAAACAGGAAGGCAAAATGCCGCAAAAAAGG
GAATAAGGGCGACACGGAAATGTTGAATACTCATACTCTTCCTTTTTCAATATTATTGAAGCATTTATCA
GGGTTATTGTCTCATGAGCGGATACATATTTGAATGTATTTAGAAAAATAAACAAATAGGGGTTCCGCGC
ACATTTCCCCGAAAAGTGCCACCTGACGTCGACGGATCGGGAGATCGATCTCCCGATCCCCTAGGGTCGA
CTCTCAGTACAATCTGCTCTGATGCCGCATAGTTAAGCCAGTATCTGCTCCCTGCTTGTGTGTTGGAGGT
CGCTGAGTAGTGCGCGAGCAAAATTTAAGCTACAACAAGGCAAGGCTTGACCGACAATTGCATGAAGAAT
CTGCTTAGGGTTAGGCGTTTTGCGCTGCTTCGCGATGTACGGGCCAGATATACGCGTTGACATTGATTAT
TGACTAGTTATTAATAGTAATCAATTACGGGGTCATTAGTTCATAGCCCATATATTGAGTTCCGCGTTAC
ATAACTTACGGTAAATGGCCCGCCTGGCTGACCGCCCAACGACCCCCGCCCATTGACGTCAATAATGACG
TATGTTCCCATAGTAACGCCAATAGGGACTTTCCATTGACGTCAATGGGTGGAGTATTTACGGTAAACTG
CCCACTTGGCAGTACATCAAGTGTATC
Features (pLannotate 1.2.2; 17 found; start..end, strand, type, name):
    132..335     +  promoter       CMV promoter: human cytomegalovirus (CMV) immediate early promoter
    377..395     +  promoter       T7 promoter: promoter for bacteriophage T7 RNA polymerase
    466..957     +  CDS            tadA: TADA_ECOLI - Also known as yfhC. Experimental evidence at protein level: Swiss-Prot protein existence level 1. Catalyzes the deamination of adenosine to inosine at the wobble position 34 of tRNA(Arg2). Essential for cell viability. From Escherichia coli (strain K12).
   1060..2661    +  CDS            dCas9(N): N-terminal portion of catalytically inactive Streptococcus pyogenes dCas9 carrying the D10A mutation (Zetsche et al., 2015)
   2662..5156    +  CDS            Cas9(C) (fragment): C-terminal portion of Streptococcus pyogenes Cas9 (Zetsche et al., 2015)
   5278..5502    +  polyA_signal   bGH poly(A) signal: bovine growth hormone polyadenylation signal
   5506..5527    +  promoter       SV40 promoter (fragment): SV40 enhancer and early promoter
   5532..5548    +  misc_feature   MCS (fragment): pBluescript multiple cloning site
   5597..5613    -  protein_bind   lac operator: The lac repressor binds to the lac operator to inhibit transcription in E. coli. This inhibition can be relieved by adding lactose or isopropyl-β-D-thiogalactopyranoside (IPTG). lac repressor encoded by lacI
   5621..5651    -  promoter       lac promoter: promoter for the E. coli lac operon
   5666..5687    -  protein_bind   CAP binding site: CAP binding activates transcription in the presence of cAMP. E. coli catabolite activator protein
   5700..5792    -  CDS            lacI (fragment): lac repressor; lacI; The lac repressor binds to the lac operator to inhibit transcription in E. coli. This inhibition can be relieved by adding lactose or isopropyl-β-D-thiogalactopyranoside (IPTG).
   5975..6563    -  rep_origin     ori: high-copy-number ColE1/pMB1/pBR322/pUC origin of replication
   6734..7594    -  CDS            AmpR: β-lactamase; bla; confers resistance to ampicillin, carbenicillin, and related antibiotics
   7595..7699    -  promoter       AmpR promoter: bla
   7770..7814    -  misc_feature   bom (fragment): basis of mobility region from pBR322
   8045..131     +  enhancer       CMV enhancer (across the origin): human cytomegalovirus immediate early enhancer
