[The description below was written by a language model from this plasmid's Addgene catalogue record and pLannotate feature annotations shown in this document.]
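Description:
ABE-NW2 is a mammalian expression plasmid on a pCMV backbone that encodes an adenine base editor engineered to have a narrowed editing window. It is propagated in E. coli as a high-copy plasmid through a ColE1/pUC-type origin and selected with ampicillin via the β-lactamase gene and its native promoter. The sequenced record is about 8.2 kb. It also contains short remnants of common cloning-vector elements (lac promoter/operator with CAP site, fragments of lacI, an SV40 promoter, a pBluescript MCS and the pBR322 bom region), which appear to be backbone leftovers rather than functional parts. No mammalian selection marker is annotated.

The payload is a single synthetic open reading frame driven by the human CMV immediate-early enhancer and promoter and terminated by the bovine growth hormone polyadenylation signal. A T7 promoter sits just upstream of the coding region and could support in vitro transcription. The fusion consists of a TadA8e deaminase domain, derived from the E. coli tRNA adenosine deaminase and carrying the substitutions V28F, F148Q and Y149C, joined by a linker to Streptococcus pyogenes Cas9 bearing D10A. The annotation tool labels the Cas9 region as two adjoining split-Cas9 pieces, one named dCas9, but the catalogue entry describes a continuous D10A nickase. Guided to a target site, the deaminase converts adenine to inosine on the exposed strand while the nickase cuts the opposite strand, giving A•T to G•C conversion. The TadA mutations are intended to restrict the positions edited and so reduce bystander editing. No guide RNA cassette is annotated, so the guide would need to be supplied from a separate construct.
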