Addgene plasmid #240616: ABE-NW2
Purpose: Adenine base editor with narrowed editing window
Depositing lab: Tingting Jiang. Depositing organization: Icahn School of Medicine at Mount Sinai. Publication: A streamlined base editor engineering strategy to reduce bystander editing. Valdez I, O'Connor I, Patel D, Gierer K, Harrington J, Ellis E, Caponetti SA, Sebra RP, Valley HC, Coote K, Mense M, Marro SG, Jiang T. Nat Commun. 2025 Aug 30;16(1):8115. doi: 10.1038/s41467-025-63609-6. PubMed 40885742.
Backbone
  Vector backbone: pCMV
  Vector type: Mammalian Expression, CRISPR
Growth in bacteria
  Bacterial resistance: Ampicillin, 100 μg/mL
  Growth temperature: 37°C
  Growth strain: DH5alpha
  Copy number: High Copy
Gene/Insert
  Gene/Insert name: TadA8e(V28F,F148Q,Y149C)-linker-nCas9 (D10A)
  Species: Synthetic
  Mutation: TadA8e(V28F,F148Q,Y149C),Cas9 (D10A)
  Cloning method: Gibson Cloning
Terms and licenses: Academic/Nonprofit Terms; Industry Terms: Not Available to Industry
How to cite: ABE-NW2 was a gift from Tingting Jiang (Addgene plasmid # 240616 ; http://n2t.net/addgene:240616 ; RRID:Addgene_240616)
